>Addgene plasmid #142959 | TFORF2574 | addgene full sequence | sequence record 397306 | Addgene NGS Result
TTAATGTAGTCTTATGCAATACTCTTGTAGTCTTGCAACATGGTAACGATGAGTTAGCAACATGCCTTAC
AAGGAGAGAAAAAGCACCGTGCATGCCGATTGGTGGAAGTAAGGTGGTACGATCGTGCCTTATTAGGAAG
GCAACAGACGGGTCTGACATGGATTGGACGAACCACTGAATTGCCGCATTGCAGAGATATTGTATTTAAG
TGCCTAGCTCGATACATAAACGGGTCTCTCTGGTTAGACCAGATCTGAGCCTGGGAGCTCTCTGGCTAAC
TAGGGAACCCACTGCTTAAGCCTCAATAAAGCTTGCCTTGAGTGCTTCAAGTAGTGTGTGCCCGTCTGTT
GTGTGACTCTGGTAACTAGAGATCCCTCAGACCCTTTTAGTCAGTGTGGAAAATCTCTAGCAGTGGCGCC
CGAACAGGGACTTGAAAGCGAAAGGGAAACCAGAGGAGCTCTCTCGACGCAGGACTCGGCTTGCTGAAGC
GCGCACGGCAAGAGGCGAGGGGCGGCGACTGGTGAGTACGCCAAAAATTTTGACTAGCGGAGGCTAGAAG
GAGAGAGATGGGTGCGAGAGCGTCAGTATTAAGCGGGGGAGAATTAGATCGCGATGGGAAAAAATTCGGT
TAAGGCCAGGGGGAAAGAAAAAATATAAATTAAAACATATAGTATGGGCAAGCAGGGAGCTAGAACGATT
CGCAGTTAATCCTGGCCTGTTAGAAACATCAGAAGGCTGTAGACAAATACTGGGACAGCTACAACCATCC
CTTCAGACAGGATCAGAAGAACTTAGATCATTATATAATACAGTAGCAACCCTCTATTGTGTGCATCAAA
GGATAGAGATAAAAGACACCAAGGAAGCTTTAGACAAGATAGAGGAAGAGCAAAACAAAAGTAAGACCAC
CGCACAGCAAGCGGCCGCTGATCTTCAGACCTGGAGGAGGAGATATGAGGGACAATTGGAGAAGTGAATT
ATATAAATATAAAGTAGTAAAAATTGAACCATTAGGAGTAGCACCCACCAAGGCAAAGAGAAGAGTGGTG
CAGAGAGAAAAAAGAGCAGTGGGAATAGGAGCTTTGTTCCTTGGGTTCTTGGGAGCAGCAGGAAGCACTA
TGGGCGCAGCGTCAATGACGCTGACGGTACAGGCCAGACAATTATTGTCTGGTATAGTGCAGCAGCAGAA
CAATTTGCTGAGGGCTATTGAGGCGCAACAGCATCTGTTGCAACTCACAGTCTGGGGCATCAAGCAGCTC
CAGGCAAGAATCCTGGCTGTGGAAAGATACCTAAAGGATCAACAGCTCCTGGGGATTTGGGGTTGCTCTG
GAAAACTCATTTGCACCACTGCTGTGCCTTGGAATGCTAGTTGGAGTAATAAATCTCTGGAACAGATTTG
GAATCACACGACCTGGATGGAGTGGGACAGAGAAATTAACAATTACACAAGCTTAATACACTCCTTAATT
GAAGAATCGCAAAACCAGCAAGAAAAGAATGAACAAGAATTATTGGAATTAGATAAATGGGCAAGTTTGT
GGAATTGGTTTAACATAACAAATTGGCTGTGGTATATAAAATTATTCATAATGATAGTAGGAGGCTTGGT
AGGTTTAAGAATAGTTTTTGCTGTACTTTCTATAGTGAATAGAGTTAGGCAGGGATATTCACCATTATCG
TTTCAGACCCACCTCCCAACCCCGAGGGGACCCATGCATTGCATCTCAATTAGTCAGCAACCAGGTGTGG
AAAGTCCCCAGGCTCCCCAGCAGGCAGAAGTATGCAAAGCATGCGTCTCAATTAGTCAGCAACCATAGTC
CCGCCCCTAACTCCGCCCATCCCGCCCCTAACTCCGCCCAGTTCCGCCCATTCTCCGCCCCATGGCTGAC
TAATTTTTTTTATTTATGCAGAGGCCGAGGCCGCCTCGGCCTCTGAGCTATTCCAGAAGTAGTGAGGAGG
CTTTTTTGGAGGCCTAGGCTTTTGCAAAAAGCTTTCTAGAGGTACCACCGGAGCTTACCATGACCGAGTA
CAAGCCCACGGTGCGCCTCGCCACCCGCGACGACGTCCCCAGGGCCGTACGCACCCTCGCCGCCGCGTTC
GCCGACTACCCCGCCACGCGCCACACCGTCGATCCGGACCGCCACATCGAGCGGGTCACCGAGCTGCAAG
AACTCTTCCTCACGCGCGTCGGGCTCGACATCGGCAAGGTGTGGGTCGCGGACGACGGCGCCGCCGTGGC
GGTCTGGACCACGCCGGAGAGCGTCGAAGCGGGGGCGGTGTTCGCCGAGATCGGCCCGCGCATGGCCGAG
TTGAGCGGTTCCCGGCTGGCCGCGCAGCAACAGATGGAAGGCCTCCTGGCGCCGCACCGGCCCAAGGAGC
CCGCGTGGTTCCTGGCCACCGTCGGCGTCTCGCCCGACCACCAGGGCAAGGGTCTGGGCAGCGCCGTCGT
GCTCCCCGGAGTGGAGGCGGCCGAGCGCGCCGGGGTGCCCGCCTTCCTGGAGACCTCCGCGCCCCGCAAC
CTCCCCTTCTACGAGCGGCTCGGCTTCACCGTCACCGCCGACGTCGAGGTGCCCGAAGGACCGCGCACCT
GGTGCATGACCCGCAAGCCCGGTGCCAGTTAACGAATTCTAGATCTTGAGACAAATGGCAGTATTCATCC
ACAATTTTAAAAGAAAAGGGGGGATTGGGGGGTACAGTGCAGGGGAAAGAATAGTAGACATAATAGCAAC
AGACATACAAACTAAAGAATTACAAAAACAAATTACAAAAATTCAAAATTTTCGGGTTTATTACAGGGAC
AGCAGAGATCCACTTTGGCGCCGGCTCGAGGCCTGCAGGTGCAAAGATGGATAAAGTTTTAAACAGAGAG
GAATCTTTGCAGCTAATGGACCTTCTAGGTCTTGAAAGGAGTGGGAATTGGCTCCGGTGCCCGTCAGTGG
GCAGAGCGCACATCGCCCACAGTCCCCGAGAAGTTGGGGGGAGGGGTCGGCAATTGAACCGGTGCCTAGA
GAAGGTGGCGCGGGGTAAACTGGGAAAGTGATGTCGTGTACTGGCTCCGCCTTTTTCCCGAGGGTGGGGG
AGAACCGTATATAAGTGCAGTAGTCGCCGTGAACGTTCTTTTTCGCAACGGGTTTGCCGCCAGAACACAG
GTAAGTGCCGTGTGTGGTTCCCGCGGGCCTGGCCTCTTTACGGGTTATGGCCCTTGCGTGCCTTGAATTA
CTTCCACCTGGCTGCAGTACGTGATTCTTGATCCCGAGCTTCGGGTTGGAAGTGGGTGGGAGAGTTCGAG
GCCTTGCGCTTAAGGAGCCCCTTCGCCTCGTGCTTGAGTTGAGGCCTGGCCTGGGCGCTGGGGCCGCCGC
GTGCGAATCTGGTGGCACCTTCGCGCCTGTCTCGCTGCTTTCGATAAGTCTCTAGCCATTTAAAATTTTT
GATGACCTGCTGCGACGCTTTTTTTCTGGCAAGATAGTCTTGTAAATGCGGGCCAAGATCTGCACACTGG
TATTTCGGTTTTTGGGGCCGCGGGCGGCGACGGGGCCCGTGCGTCCCAGCGCACATGTTCGGCGAGGCGG
GGCCTGCGAGCGCGGCCACCGAGAATCGGACGGGGGTAGTCTCAAGCTGGCCGGCCTGCTCTGGTGCCTG
GCCTCGCGCCGCCGTGTATCGCCCCGCCCTGGGCGGCAAGGCTGGCCCGGTCGGCACCAGTTGCGTGAGC
GGAAAGATGGCCGCTTCCCGGCCCTGCTGCAGGGAGCTCAAAATGGAGGACGCGGCGCTCGGGAGAGCGG
GCGGGTGAGTCACCCACACAAAGGAAAAGGGCCTTTCCGTCCTCAGCCGTCGCTTCATGTGACTCCACGG
AGTACCGGGCGCCGTCCAGGCACCTCGATTAGTTCTCGAGCTTTTGGAGTACGTCGTCTTTAGGTTGGGG
GGAGGGGTTTTATGCGATGGAGTTTCCCCACACTGAGTGGGTGGAGACTGAAGTTAGGCCAGCTTGGCAC
TTGATGTAATTCTCCTTGGAATTTGCCCTTTTTGAGTTTGGATCTTGGTTCATTCTCAAGCCTCAGACAG
TGGTTCAAAGTTTTTTTCTTCCATTTCAGGTGTCGTGAGGCTAGCACCGCCACCATGAAGCAGAGTTCGA
ACGTGCCGGCTTTCCTCAGCAAGCTGTGGACGCTTGTGGAGGAAACCCACACTAACGAGTTCATCACCTG
GAGCCAGAATGGCCAAAGTTTTCTGGTCTTGGATGAGCAACGATTTGCAAAAGAAATTCTTCCCAAATAT
TTCAAGCACAATAATATGGCAAGCTTTGTGAGGCAACTGAATATGTATGGTTTCCGTAAAGTAGTACATA
TCGACTCTGGAATTGTAAAGCAAGAAAGAGATGGTCCTGTAGAATTTCAGCATCCTTACTTCAAACAAGG
ACAGGATGACTTGTTGGAGAACATTAAAAGGAAGGTTTCATCTTCAAAACCAGAAGAAAATAAAATTCGT
CAGGAAGATTTAACAAAAATTATAAGTAGTGCTCAGAAGGTTCAGATAAAACAGGAAACTATTGAGTCCA
GGCTTTCTGAATTAAAAAGTGAGAATGAGTCCCTTTGGAAGGAGGTGTCAGAATTACGAGCAAAGCATGC
ACAACAGCAACAAGTTATTCGAAAGATTGTCCAGTTTATTGTTACATTGGTTCAAAATAACCAACTTGTG
AGTTTAAAACGTAAAAGGCCTCTACTTCTAAACACTAATGGAGCCCAAAAGAAGAACCTGTTTCAGCACA
TAGTCAAAGAACCAACTGATAATCATCATCATAAAGTTCCACACAGTAGGACTGAAGGTTTAAAGCCAAG
GGAGAGGATTTCAGATGACATCATTATTTATGATGTTACTGATGATAATGCAGATGAAGAAAATATCCCA
GTTATTCCAGAAACTAATGAGGATGTTATATCTGATCCCTCCAACTGTAGCCAGTACCCTGATATTGTCA
TCGTTGAAGATGACAATGAAGATGAGTATGCACCTGTCATTCAGAGTGGAGAGCAGAATGAACCAGCCAG
AGAATCCCTAAGTTCAGGCAGTGATGGCAGCAGCCCTCTCATGTCTAGTGCTGTCCAGCTAAATGGCTCA
TCCAGTCTGACCTCAGAAGATCCAGTGACCATGATGGATTCCATTTTGAATGATAACATCAATCTTTTGG
GAAAGGTTGAGCTGTTGGATTATCTTGACAGTATTGACTGCAGTTTAGAGGACTTCCAGGCCATGCTATC
AGGAAGACAATTTAGCATAGACCCAGATCTCCTGGTTGATTCTGAGAATAAAGGATTAGAAACTACCAAG
AACAATGTAGTTCAGCCAGTTTCGGAAGAGGGAAGAAAATCTAAATCCAAACCAGATAAGCAGCTTATCC
AGTATACCGCCTTTCCACTTCTTGCATTCCTCGATGGGAACCCTGCTTCTTCTGTTGAACAGGCGAGTAC
AACAGCATCATCAGAAGTTTTGTCCTCTGTAGATAAACCCATAGAAGTTGATGAGCTTCTGGATAGCAGC
CTAGACCCAGAACCAACCCAAAGTAAGCTTGTTCGCCTGGAGCCATTGACTGAAGCTGAAGCTAGTGAAG
CTACACTGTTTTATTTATGTGAACTTGCTCCTGCACCTCTGGATAGTGATATGCCACTTTTAGATAGCTA
GTAATGAACTAGTCCGTAACTTGAAAGTATTTCGATTTCTTGGCTTTATATATCTTGTGGAAAGGACGAC
GATCCATCCTCCGGTCGTGGGAAACGCGTTAAGTCGACAATCAACCTCTGGATTACAAAATTTGTGAAAG
ATTGACTGGTATTCTTAACTATGTTGCTCCTTTTACGCTATGTGGATACGCTGCTTTAATGCCTTTGTAT
CATGCTATTGCTTCCCGTATGGCTTTCATTTTCTCCTCCTTGTATAAATCCTGGTTGCTGTCTCTTTATG
AGGAGTTGTGGCCCGTTGTCAGGCAACGTGGCGTGGTGTGCACTGTGTTTGCTGACGCAACCCCCACTGG
TTGGGGCATTGCCACCACCTGTCAGCTCCTTTCCGGGACTTTCGCTTTCCCCCTCCCTATTGCCACGGCG
GAACTCATCGCCGCCTGCCTTGCCCGCTGCTGGACAGGGGCTCGGCTGTTGGGCACTGACAATTCCGTGG
TGTTGTCGGGGAAATCATCGTCCTTTCCTTGGCTGCTCGCCTGTGTTGCCACCTGGATTCTGCGCGGGAC
GTCCTTCTGCTACGTCCCTTCGGCCCTCAATCCAGCGGACCTTCCTTCCCGCGGCCTGCTGCCGGCTCTG
CGGCCTCTTCCGCGTCTTCGCCTTCGCCCTCAGACGAGTCGGATCTCCCTTTGGGCCGCCTCCCCGCGTC
GACTTTAAGACCAATGACTTACAAGGCAGCTGTAGATCTTAGCCACTTTTTAAAAGAAAAGGGGGGACTG
GAAGGGCTAATTCACTCCCAACGAAGACAAGATCTGCTTTTTGCTTGTACTGGGTCTCTCTGGTTAGACC
AGATCTGAGCCTGGGAGCTCTCTGGCTAACTAGGGAACCCACTGCTTAAGCCTCAATAAAGCTTGCCTTG
AGTGCTTCAAGTAGTGTGTGCCCGTCTGTTGTGTGACTCTGGTAACTAGAGATCCCTCAGACCCTTTTAG
TCAGTGTGGAAAATCTCTAGCAGTACGTATAGTAGTTCATGTCATCTTATTATTCAGTATTTATAACTTG
CAAAGAAATGAATATCAGAGAGTGAGAGGAACTTGTTTATTGCAGCTTATAATGGTTACAAATAAAGCAA
TAGCATCACAAATTTCACAAATAAAGCATTTTTTTCACTGCATTCTAGTTGTGGTTTGTCCAAACTCATC
AATGTATCTTATCATGTCTGGCTCTAGCTATCCCGCCCCTAACTCCGCCCATCCCGCCCCTAACTCCGCC
CAGTTCCGCCCATTCTCCGCCCCATGGCTGACTAATTTTTTTTATTTATGCAGAGGCCGAGGCCGCCTCG
GCCTCTGAGCTATTCCAGAAGTAGTGAGGAGGCTTTTTTGGAGGCCTAGGGACGTACCCAATTCGCCCTA
TAGTGAGTCGTATTACGCGCGCTCACTGGCCGTCGTTTTACAACGTCGTGACTGGGAAAACCCTGGCGTT
ACCCAACTTAATCGCCTTGCAGCACATCCCCCTTTCGCCAGCTGGCGTAATAGCGAAGAGGCCCGCACCG
ATCGCCCTTCCCAACAGTTGCGCAGCCTGAATGGCGAATGGG
[124 nt withheld, positions 7253-7376]
C
[91 nt withheld, positions 7378-7468]
A
[49 nt withheld, positions 7470-7518]
CCTTTGACGTTGGAGTCCACGTTCTTT
[37 nt withheld, positions 7546-7582]
ACCCTATCTCGGTCTATTCTTTTGATTTATAAGGGATTTTGCCGATTTCGGCCTATTGGTTAAAAAATGA
GCTGATTTAACAAAAATTTAACGCGAATTTTAACAAAATATTAACGCTTACAATTTAGGTGGCACTTTTC
GGGGAAATGTGCGCGGAACCCCTATTTGTTTATTTTTCTAAATACATTCAAATATGTATCCGCTCATGAG
ACAATAACCCTGATAAATGCTTCAATAATATTGAAAAAGGAAGAGTATGAGTATTCAACATTTCCGTGTC
GCCCTTATTCCCTTTTTTGCGGCATTTTGCCTTCCTGTTTTTGCTCACCCAGAAACGCTGGTGAAAGTAA
AAGATGCTGAAGATCAGTTGGGTGCACGAGTGGGTTACATCGAACTGGATCTCAACAGCGGTAAGATCCT
TGAGAGTTTTCGCCCCGAAGAACGTTTTCCAATGATGAGCACTTTTAAAGTTCTGCTATGTGGCGCGGTA
TTATCCCGTATTGACGCCGGGCAAGAGCAACTCGGTCGCCGCATACACTATTCTCAGAATGACTTGGTTG
AGTACTCACCAGTCACAGAAAAGCATCTTACGGATGGCATGACAGTAAGAGAATTATGCAGTGCTGCCAT
AACCATGAGTGATAACACTGCGGCCAACTTACTTCTGACAACGATCGGAGGACCGAAGGAGCTAACCGCT
TTTTTGCACAACATGGGGGATCATGTAACTCGCCTTGATCGTTGGGAACCGGAGCTGAATGAAGCCATAC
CAAACGACGAGCGTGACACCACGATGCCTGTAGCAATGGCAACAACGTTGCGCAAACTATTAACTGGCGA
ACTACTTACTCTAGCTTCCCGGCAACAATTAATAGACTGGATGGAGGCGGATAAAGTTGCAGGACCACTT
CTGCGCTCGGCCCTTCCGGCTGGCTGGTTTATTGCTGATAAATCTGGAGCCGGTGAGCGTGGGTCTCGCG
GTATCATTGCAGCACTGGGGCCAGATGGTAAGCCCTCCCGTATCGTAGTTATCTACACGACGGGGAGTCA
GGCAACTATGGATGAACGAAATAGACAGATCGCTGAGATAGGTGCCTCACTGATTAAGCATTGGTAACTG
TCAGACCAAGTTTACTCATATATACTTTAGATTGATTTAAAACTTCATTTTTAATTTAAAAGGATCTAGG
TGAAGATCCTTTTTGATAATCTCATGACCAAAATCCCTTAACGTGAGTTTTCGTTCCACTGAGCGTCAGA
CCCCGTAGAAAAGATCAAAGGATCTTCTTGAGATCCTTTTTTTCTGCGCGTAATCTGCTGCTTGCAAACA
AAAAAACCACCGCTACCAGCGGTGGTTTGTTTGCCGGATCAAGAGCTACCAACTCTTTTTCCGAAGGTAA
CTGGCTTCAGCAGAGCGCAGATACCAAATACTGTTCTTCTAGTGTAGCCGTAGTTAGGCCACCACTTCAA
GAACTCTGTAGCACCGCCTACATACCTCGCTCTGCTAATCCTGTTACCAGTGGCTGCTGCCAGTGGCGAT
AAGTCGTGTCTTACCGGGTTGGACTCAAGACGATAGTTACCGGATAAGGCGCAGCGGTCGGGCTGAACGG
GGGGTTCGTGCACACAGCCCAGCTTGGAGCGAACGACCTACACCGAACTGAGATACCTACAGCGTGAGCT
ATGAGAAAGCGCCACGCTTCCCGAAGGGAGAAAGGCGGACAGGTATCCGGTAAGCGGCAGGGTCGGAACA
GGAGAGCGCACGAGGGAGCTTCCAGGGGGAAACGCCTGGTATCTTTATAGTCCTGTCGGGTTTCGCCACC
TCTGACTTGAGCGTCGATTTTTGTGATGCTCGTCAGGGGGGCGGAGCCTATGGAAAAACGCCAGCAACGC
GGCCTTTTTACGGTTCCTGGCCTTTTGCTGGCCTTTTGCTCACATGTTCTTTCCTGCGTTATCCCCTGAT
TCTGTGGATAACCGTATTACCGCCTTTGAGTGAGCTGATACCGCTCGCCGCAGCCGAACGACCGAGCGCA
GCGAGTCAGTGAGCGAGGAAGCGGAAGAGCGCCCAATACGCAAACCGCCTCTCCCCGCGCGTTGGCCGAT
TCATTAATGCAGCTGGCACGACAGGTTTCCCGACTGGAAAGCGGGCAGTGAGCGCAACGCAATTAATGTG
AGTTAGCTCACTCATTAGGCACCCCAGGCTTTACACTTTATGCTTCCGGCTCGTATGTTGTGTGGAATTG
TGAGCGGATAACAATTTCACACAGGAAACAGCTATGACCATGATTACGCCAAGCGCGCAATTAACCCTCA
CTAAAGGGAACAAAAGCTGGAGCTGCAAGC
Features (pLannotate 1.2.2; 31 found; start..end, strand, type, name):
      5..231     +  promoter       RSV promoter: Rous sarcoma virus enhancer/promoter
    232..412     +  LTR            5' LTR (truncated): truncated 5' long terminal repeat (LTR) from HIV-1
    459..584     +  misc_feature   HIV-1 Ψ: packaging signal of human immunodeficiency virus type 1
    568..931     +  CDS            HIV-1 gag (fragment): gag protein from human immunodeficiency virus 1; gag
   1077..1310    +  misc_feature   RRE: The Rev response element (RRE) of HIV-1 allows for Rev-dependent mRNA export from the nucleus to the cytoplasm.
   1687..1713    +  CDS            Rev (fragment): human immunodeficiency virus 1 (HIV-1) Rev protein; rev; enhances nuclear export of unspliced and incompletely spliced viral mRNAs
   1720..1743    +  promoter       SV40 promoter (fragment): SV40 early promoter
   1744..1815    +  promoter       SV40 promoter (fragment): SV40 enhancer and early promoter
   1839..1974    +  rep_origin     SV40 ori: SV40 origin of replication
   2020..2616    +  CDS            PuroR (fragment): puromycin N-acetyltransferase; pac from Streptomyces; confers resistance to puromycin
   2665..2782    +  misc_feature   cPPT/CTS: central polypurine tract and central termination sequence of HIV-1
   2847..2913    +  CDS            small t antigen (fragment): SV40 (simian virus 40) small t antigen
   2920..4098    +  promoter       EF-1α promoter: strong constitutive promoter for human elongation factor EF-1α
   4115..5668    +  CDS            HSF2: HSF2_HUMAN - Also known as HSTF2. Experimental evidence at protein level: Swiss-Prot protein existence level 1. DNA-binding protein that specifically binds heat shock promoter elements (HSE) and activates transcription. In higher eukaryotes, HSF is unable to bind to the HSE unless the cells are heat shocked. From Homo sapiens (Human).
   5684..5737    +  promoter       U6 promoter (fragment): RNA polymerase III promoter for human U6 snRNA
   5779..6367    +  misc_feature   WPRE: woodchuck hepatitis virus posttranscriptional regulatory element
   6418..6437    +  misc_feature   cPPT/CTS (fragment): central polypurine tract and central termination sequence of HIV-1
   6439..6672    +  LTR            3' LTR (ΔU3): self-inactivating 3' long terminal repeat (LTR) from HIV-1
   6750..6871    +  polyA_signal   SV40 poly(A) signal: SV40 polyadenylation signal
   6911..7046    +  rep_origin     SV40 ori: SV40 origin of replication
   7067..7085    -  promoter       T7 promoter: promoter for bacteriophage T7 RNA polymerase
   7093..7248    +  CDS            lacZα (fragment): LacZα fragment of β-galactosidase; lacZ fragment
   7253..7681    +  rep_origin     f1 ori (sequence partly withheld): f1 bacteriophage origin of replication; arrow indicates direction of (+) strand synthesis
   7734..7838    +  promoter       AmpR promoter: bla
   7839..8699    +  CDS            AmpR: β-lactamase; bla; confers resistance to ampicillin, carbenicillin, and related antibiotics
   8870..9458    +  rep_origin     ori: high-copy-number ColE1/pMB1/pBR322/pUC origin of replication
   9641..9733    +  CDS            lacI (fragment): lac repressor; lacI; The lac repressor binds to the lac operator to inhibit transcription in E. coli. This inhibition can be relieved by adding lactose or isopropyl-β-D-thiogalactopyranoside (IPTG).
   9746..9767    +  protein_bind   CAP binding site: CAP binding activates transcription in the presence of cAMP. E. coli catabolite activator protein
   9782..9812    +  promoter       lac promoter: promoter for the E. coli lac operon
   9820..9836    +  protein_bind   lac operator: The lac repressor binds to the lac operator to inhibit transcription in E. coli. This inhibition can be relieved by adding lactose or isopropyl-β-D-thiogalactopyranoside (IPTG). lac repressor encoded by lacI
   9881..9899    +  promoter       T3 promoter: promoter for bacteriophage T3 RNA polymerase
