[The description below was written by a language model from this plasmid's Addgene catalogue record and pLannotate feature annotations shown in this document.]
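Description:
TFORF2574 is a third-generation-style, self-inactivating lentiviral expression plasmid built on the pLX_TRC317 backbone, carrying the human heat shock transcription factor HSF2 as its open reading frame. It belongs to a barcoded transcription factor ORF collection in which each construct pairs a synthesized ORF with a unique 24-bp barcode, so that the transcription factor delivered to a given cell can be identified by sequencing in pooled overexpression screens, such as screens for factors that drive directed differentiation. The sequenced plasmid is about 9.9 kb. In bacteria it is maintained through a high-copy ColE1/pUC-type origin and ampicillin resistance (AmpR), and an f1 origin is also present. The depositor notes that recombination can occur, as is common for LTR-containing plasmids.

The viral genome is transcribed from an RSV promoter fused to a truncated HIV-1 5' LTR, followed by the Ψ packaging signal with a partial gag fragment and the Rev response element for Rev-dependent nuclear export. Downstream, an SV40 early promoter/origin region drives a puromycin N-acetyltransferase cassette for selection of transduced mammalian cells. A cPPT/CTS element then precedes the EF-1α promoter, which constitutively drives the HSF2 coding sequence. WPRE follows the ORF to enhance transcript stability and expression, and the ΔU3 3' LTR renders the integrated provirus self-inactivating, with an SV40 polyadenylation signal beyond it. The barcode is not annotated in the feature table. A short fragment matching the U6 promoter lies between the ORF and WPRE, but the record does not state its function. No epitope tag or fluorescent reporter is annotated.
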