Addgene plasmid #142959: TFORF2574
Purpose: Lentiviral vector for overexpressing transcription factor ORFs with unique 24-bp barcodes. Barcodes facilitate identification of transcription factors in pooled screens.
Depositing lab: Feng Zhang. Depositing organization: Broad Institute. Publication: A transcription factor atlas of directed differentiation. Joung J, Ma S, Tay T, Geiger-Schuller KR, Kirchgatterer PC, Verdine VK, Guo B, Arias-Garcia MA, Allen WE, Singh A, Kuksenko O, Abudayyeh OO, Gootenberg JS, Fu Z, Macrae RK, Buenrostro JD, Regev A, Zhang F. Cell. 2023 Jan 5;186(1):209-229.e26. doi: 10.1016/j.cell.2022.11.026. PubMed 36608654.
Backbone
  Vector backbone: pLX_TRC317
  Backbone manufacturer: Broad Institute Genetic Perturbation Platform
  Backbone size w/o insert (bp): 8264
  Vector type: Mammalian Expression, Lentiviral
  Selectable markers: Puromycin
Growth in bacteria
  Bacterial resistance: Ampicillin, 100 μg/mL
  Growth temperature: 37°C
  Growth strain: NEB Stable
  Copy number: High Copy
Gene/Insert
  Gene/Insert name: HSF2
  Species: H. sapiens (human)
  Insert size (bp): 1658
  Entrez Gene: HSF2 (a.k.a. HSF 2, HSTF 2)
  Promoter: EF1a
  Cloning method: Unknown
  Sequencing primers: 5′ GGGTGGAGACTGAAGTTAGGCCAG; 3′ CACATAGCGTAAAAGGAGCAACATAG
Terms and licenses: Academic/Nonprofit Terms; Industry Terms: Not Available to Industry
Depositor comments: NM_001135564,ENST00000452194 . The transcription factor ORF portion of this plasmid was synthesized by Genewiz. Please test multiple small colonies in case of plasmid recombination. To make this collection available in a timely manner, a portion of this collection was not fully sequenced by Addgene. If an Addgene verified full plasmid sequence is not available, please contact us prior to placing an order to request the full sequence.
How to cite: TFORF2574 was a gift from Feng Zhang (Addgene plasmid # 142959 ; http://n2t.net/addgene:142959 ; RRID:Addgene_142959)
