>Addgene plasmid #142959 | TFORF2574 | depositor partial sequence | sequence record 281015 | Insert
ACCGCCACCATGAAGCAGAGTTCGAACGTGCCGGCTTTCCTCAGCAAGCTGTGGACGCTTGTGGAGGAAA
CCCACACTAACGAGTTCATCACCTGGAGCCAGAATGGCCAAAGTTTTCTGGTCTTGGATGAGCAACGATT
TGCAAAAGAAATTCTTCCCAAATATTTCAAGCACAATAATATGGCAAGCTTTGTGAGGCAACTGAATATG
TATGGTTTCCGTAAAGTAGTACATATCGACTCTGGAATTGTAAAGCAAGAAAGAGATGGTCCTGTAGAAT
TTCAGCATCCTTACTTCAAACAAGGACAGGATGACTTGTTGGAGAACATTAAAAGGAAGGTTTCATCTTC
AAAACCAGAAGAAAATAAAATTCGTCAGGAAGATTTAACAAAAATTATAAGTAGTGCTCAGAAGGTTCAG
ATAAAACAGGAAACTATTGAGTCCAGGCTTTCTGAATTAAAAAGTGAGAATGAGTCCCTTTGGAAGGAGG
TGTCAGAATTACGAGCAAAGCATGCACAACAGCAACAAGTTATTCGAAAGATTGTCCAGTTTATTGTTAC
ATTGGTTCAAAATAACCAACTTGTGAGTTTAAAACGTAAAAGGCCTCTACTTCTAAACACTAATGGAGCC
CAAAAGAAGAACCTGTTTCAGCACATAGTCAAAGAACCAACTGATAATCATCATCATAAAGTTCCACACA
GTAGGACTGAAGGTTTAAAGCCAAGGGAGAGGATTTCAGATGACATCATTATTTATGATGTTACTGATGA
TAATGCAGATGAAGAAAATATCCCAGTTATTCCAGAAACTAATGAGGATGTTATATCTGATCCCTCCAAC
TGTAGCCAGTACCCTGATATTGTCATCGTTGAAGATGACAATGAAGATGAGTATGCACCTGTCATTCAGA
GTGGAGAGCAGAATGAACCAGCCAGAGAATCCCTAAGTTCAGGCAGTGATGGCAGCAGCCCTCTCATGTC
TAGTGCTGTCCAGCTAAATGGCTCATCCAGTCTGACCTCAGAAGATCCAGTGACCATGATGGATTCCATT
TTGAATGATAACATCAATCTTTTGGGAAAGGTTGAGCTGTTGGATTATCTTGACAGTATTGACTGCAGTT
TAGAGGACTTCCAGGCCATGCTATCAGGAAGACAATTTAGCATAGACCCAGATCTCCTGGTTGATTCTGA
GAATAAAGGATTAGAAACTACCAAGAACAATGTAGTTCAGCCAGTTTCGGAAGAGGGAAGAAAATCTAAA
TCCAAACCAGATAAGCAGCTTATCCAGTATACCGCCTTTCCACTTCTTGCATTCCTCGATGGGAACCCTG
CTTCTTCTGTTGAACAGGCGAGTACAACAGCATCATCAGAAGTTTTGTCCTCTGTAGATAAACCCATAGA
AGTTGATGAGCTTCTGGATAGCAGCCTAGACCCAGAACCAACCCAAAGTAAGCTTGTTCGCCTGGAGCCA
TTGACTGAAGCTGAAGCTAGTGAAGCTACACTGTTTTATTTATGTGAACTTGCTCCTGCACCTCTGGATA
GTGATATGCCACTTTTAGATAGCTAGTAATGAACTAGTCCGTAACTTGAAAGTATTTCGATTTCTTGGCT
TTATATATCTTGTGGAAAGGACGACGATCCATCCTCCGGTCGTGGGAA
