>Addgene plasmid #142959 | TFORF2574 | depositor partial sequence | sequence record 281016 | Barcode
CGATCCATCCTCCGGTCGTGGGAA
